LOCUS       Exported 6935 bp ds-DNA circular SYN 12-MAY-2021
DEFINITION  Fluorescent reporter for Ca2+/calmodulin-dependent protein kinase II
            alpha.
ACCESSION   .
VERSION     .
KEYWORDS    pCAG-mEGFP-CaMKIIa
SOURCE      synthetic DNA construct
  ORGANISM  synthetic DNA construct
REFERENCE   1 (bases 1 to 6935)
  AUTHORS   Chang JY, Nakahata Y, Hayano Y, Yasuda R
  TITLE     Mechanisms of Ca(2+)/calmodulin-dependent kinase II activation in
            single dendritic spines.
  JOURNAL   Nat Commun. 2019 Jun 25;10(1):2784. doi: 10.1038/s41467-019-10694-z.
  PUBMED    31239443
REFERENCE   2 (bases 1 to 6935)
  AUTHORS   .
  TITLE     Direct Submission
  JOURNAL   Exported May 12, 2021 from SnapGene Server 1.1.58
            http://www.snapgene.com
FEATURES             Location/Qualifiers
     source          1..6935
                     /organism="synthetic DNA construct"
                     /mol_type="other DNA"
     primer_bind     1201..1223
                     /label=pCAGGS-5
                     /note="Chimeric intron in CAG promoter, forward primer"
     primer_bind     1289..1308
                     /label=pCAG-F
                     /note="Rabbit beta-globin intron, for pCAG plasmids,
                     forward primer"
     regulatory      1342..1351
                     /regulatory_class="other"
                     /note="vertebrate consensus sequence for strong initiation
                     of translation (Kozak, 1987)"
     CDS             1348..2064
                     /codon_start=1
                     /product="enhanced GFP with monomerizing A206K mutation
                     (Zacharias et al., 2002)"
                     /label=mEGFP
                     /note="mammalian codon-optimized"
                     /translation="MVSKGEELFTGVVPILVELDGDVNGHKFSVSGEGEGDATYGKLTL
                     KFICTTGKLPVPWPTLVTTLTYGVQCFSRYPDHMKQHDFFKSAMPEGYVQERTIFFKDD
                     GNYKTRAEVKFEGDTLVNRIELKGIDFKEDGNILGHKLEYNYNSHNVYIMADKQKNGIK
                     VNFKIRHNIEDGSVQLADHYQQNTPIGDGPVLLPDNHYLSTQSKLSKDPNEKRDHMVLL
                     EFVTAAGITLGMDELYK"
     primer_bind     complement(1393..1414)
                     /label=EGFP-N
                     /note="EGFP, reverse primer"
     primer_bind     complement(1654..1673)
                     /label=EXFP-R
                     /note="For distinguishing EGFP variants, reverse primer"
     primer_bind     2001..2022
                     /label=EGFP-C
                     /note="EGFP, forward primer"
     primer_bind     complement(3549..3568)
                     /label=Bglob-pA-R
                     /note="Rabbit beta-globin polyA region, reverse primer"
     polyA_signal    3614..3669
                     /label=-beta-globin poly(A) signal
                     /note="rabbit beta-globin polyadenylation signal (Gil and
                     Proudfoot, 1987)"
     primer_bind     complement(3668..3687)
                     /label=rbglobpA-R
                     /note="Rabbit beta-globin polyA, reverse primer. Also
                     called rb-glob-pA-term-R"
     primer_bind     complement(4030..4046)
                     /label=M13 rev
                     /note="common sequencing primer, one of multiple similar
                     variants"
     primer_bind     complement(4030..4046)
                     /label=M13 Reverse
                     /note="In lacZ gene. Also called M13-rev"
     primer_bind     complement(4043..4065)
                     /label=M13/pUC Reverse
                     /note="In lacZ gene"
     protein_bind    4054..4070
                     /label=lac operator
                     /bound_moiety="lac repressor encoded by lacI"
                     /note="The lac repressor binds to the lac operator to
                     inhibit transcription in E. coli. This inhibition can be
                     relieved by adding lactose or
                     isopropyl-beta-D-thiogalactopyranoside (IPTG)."
     promoter        complement(4078..4108)
                     /label=lac promoter
                     /note="promoter for the E. coli lac operon"
     protein_bind    4123..4144
                     /label=CAP binding site
                     /bound_moiety="E. coli catabolite activator protein"
                     /note="CAP binding activates transcription in the presence
                     of cAMP."
     promoter        4203..4398
                     /label=SV40 promoter
                     /note="SV40 early promoter"
     rep_origin      4249..4384
                     /label=SV40 ori
                     /note="SV40 origin of replication"
     primer_bind     4311..4330
                     /label=SV40pro-F
                     /note="SV40 promoter/origin, forward primer"
     polyA_signal    4404..4538
                     /label=SV40 poly(A) signal
                     /note="SV40 polyadenylation signal"
     primer_bind     complement(4441..4460)
                     /label=SV40pA-R
                     /note="SV40 polyA, reverse primer"
     primer_bind     4495..4514
                     /label=EBV-rev
                     /note="SV40 polyA terminator, reverse primer"
     primer_bind     complement(4606..4623)
                     /label=L4440
                     /note="L4440 vector, forward primer"
     rep_origin      complement(4777..5365)
                     /direction=LEFT
                     /label=ori
                     /note="high-copy-number ColE1/pMB1/pBR322/pUC origin of
                     replication"
     primer_bind     complement(4857..4876)
                     /label=pBR322ori-F
                     /note="pBR322 origin, forward primer"
     CDS             complement(5536..6396)
                     /codon_start=1
                     /gene="bla"
                     /product="beta-lactamase"
                     /label=AmpR
                     /note="confers resistance to ampicillin, carbenicillin, and
                     related antibiotics"
                     /translation="MSIQHFRVALIPFFAAFCLPVFAHPETLVKVKDAEDQLGARVGYI
                     ELDLNSGKILESFRPEERFPMMSTFKVLLCGAVLSRIDAGQEQLGRRIHYSQNDLVEYS
                     PVTEKHLTDGMTVRELCSAAITMSDNTAANLLLTTIGGPKELTAFLHNMGDHVTRLDRW
                     EPELNEAIPNDERDTTMPVAMATTLRKLLTGELLTLASRQQLIDWMEADKVAGPLLRSA
                     LPAGWFIADKSGAGERGSRGIIAALGPDGKPSRIVVIYTTGSQATMDERNRQIAEIGAS
                     LIKHW"
     primer_bind     6159..6178
                     /label=Amp-R
                     /note="Ampicillin resistance gene, reverse primer"
     promoter        complement(6397..6501)
                     /gene="bla"
                     /label=AmpR promoter
     enhancer        6536..6915
                     /label=CMV enhancer
                     /note="human cytomegalovirus immediate early enhancer"
     promoter        6917..260
                     /label=chicken beta-actin promoter
ORIGIN
        1 ctgcttcact ctccccatct cccccccctc cccaccccca attttgtatt tatttatttt
       61 ttaattattt tgtgcagcga tgggggcggg gggggggggg ggggcgcgcg ccgggggggg
      121 cggggcgggg cgaggggcgg ggcggggcga ggcggagagg tgcggcggca gccaatcaga
      181 gcggcgcgct ccgaaagttt ccttttatgg cgaggcggcg gcggcggcgg ccctataaaa
      241 agcgaagcgc gcggcgggcg ggagtcgctg cgcgctgcct tcgccccgtg ccccgctccg
      301 ccgccgcctc gcgccgcccg ccccggctct gactgaccgc gttactccca caggtgagcg
      361 ggcgggacgg cccttctcct ccgggctgta attagcgctt ggtttaatga cggcttgttt
      421 cttttctgtg gctgcgtgaa agccttgagg ggctccggga gggccctttg tgcgggggga
      481 gcggctcggg gggtgcgtgc gtgtgtgtgt gcgtggggag cgccgcgtgc ggctccgcgc
      541 tgcccggcgg ctgtgagcgc tgcgggcgcg gcgcggggct ttgtgcgctc cgcagtgtgc
      601 gcgaggggag cgcggccggg ggcggtgccc cgcggtgcgg ggggggctgc gaggggaaca
      661 aaggctgcgt gcggggtgtg tgcgtggggg ggtgagcagg gggtgtgggc gcgtcggtcg
      721 ggctgcaacc ccccctgcac ccccctcccc gagttgctga gcacggcccg gcttcgggtg
      781 cggggctccg tacggggcgt ggcgcggggc tcgccgtgcc gggcgggggg tggcggcagg
      841 tgggggtgcc gggcggggcg gggccgcctc gggccgggga gggctcgggg gaggggcgcg
      901 gcggcccccg gagcgccggc ggctgtcgag gcgcggcgag ccgcagccat tgccttttat
      961 ggtaatcgtg cgagagggcg cagggacttc ctttgtccca aatctgtgcg gagccgaaat
     1021 ctgggaggcg ccgccgcacc ccctctagcg ggcgcggggc gaagcggtgc ggcgccggca
     1081 ggaaggaaat gggcggggag ggccttcgtg cgtcgccgcg ccgccgtccc cttctccctc
     1141 tccagcctcg gggctgtccg cggggggacg gctgccttcg ggggggacgg ggcagggcgg
     1201 ggttcggctt ctggcgtgtg accggcggct ctagctagag cctctgctaa ccatgttcat
     1261 gccttcttct ttttcctaca gctcctgggc aacgtgctgg ttattgtgct gtctcatcat
     1321 tttggcaaag aattcgctag cgccaccatg gtgagcaagg gcgaggagct gttcaccggg
     1381 gtggtgccca tcctggtcga gctggacggc gacgtaaacg gccacaagtt cagcgtgtcc
     1441 ggcgagggcg agggcgatgc cacctacggc aagctgaccc tgaagttcat ctgcaccacc
     1501 ggcaagctgc ccgtgccctg gcccaccctc gtgaccaccc tgacctacgg cgtgcagtgc
     1561 ttcagccgct accccgacca catgaagcag cacgacttct tcaagtccgc catgcccgaa
     1621 ggctacgtcc aggagcgcac catcttcttc aaggacgacg gcaactacaa gacccgcgcc
     1681 gaggtgaagt tcgagggcga caccctggtg aaccgcatcg agctgaaggg catcgacttc
     1741 aaggaggacg gcaacatcct ggggcacaag ctggagtaca actacaacag ccacaacgtc
     1801 tatatcatgg ccgacaagca gaagaacggc atcaaggtga acttcaagat ccgccacaac
     1861 atcgaggacg gcagcgtgca gctcgccgac cactaccagc agaacacccc catcggcgac
     1921 ggccccgtgc tgctgcccga caaccactac ctgagcaccc agtccaagct gagcaaagac
     1981 cccaacgaga agcgcgatca catggtcctg ctggagttcg tgaccgccgc cgggatcact
     2041 ctcggcatgg acgagctgta caagtccgga ctcagatctc gagctatggc taccatcacc
     2101 tgcacccgat tcacggaaga gtaccagctc ttcgaggaac tgggaaaggg agccttctcc
     2161 gtggtgcgca ggtgtgtgaa ggtgctggct ggccaggagt atgctgccaa gattatcaac
     2221 accaagaagc tctcagccag agatcaccag aagttggaac gcgaggcccg catctgccgc
     2281 ttgttgaagc accccaatat cgtccgactc catgacagca tctccgagga ggggcaccac
     2341 taccttatct tcgatctggt cactggtggg gagctgttcg aagacattgt ggcccgggag
     2401 tattacagtg aggctgatgc cagccactgt atccagcaga tcctggaggc tgtgctacac
     2461 tgtcaccaga tgggggtggt gcatcgcgac ctgaagcctg agaatctgtt gctggcttcg
     2521 aagctcaagg gtgctgcggt gaagctggca gactttggcc tggccataga ggttgaggga
     2581 gagcagcagg catggtttgg gttcgcaggg acacctggat acctctcccc agaagtgctg
     2641 cggaaggacc catacgggaa gcctgtggac ctgtgggcct gtggcgtcat cctgtatatc
     2701 ttgctggttg ggtatccccc attctgggat gaggaccagc accgcctgta ccagcagatc
     2761 aaagctggtg cctacgattt cccatcacca gaatgggaca ccgtcacccc ggaagccaag
     2821 gatctgatca ataagatgct gaccatcaac ccgtccaaac gcatcacggc cgctgaggct
     2881 ctcaagcacc cctggatctc gcaccgctcc actgtggcct cctgcatgca cagacaggag
     2941 accgtggact gcctgaagaa gttcaatgcc aggaggaaac tgaagggagc catcctcacc
     3001 actatgctgg ccaccaggaa cttctccgga gggaagagtg gaggaaacaa gaagaatgat
     3061 ggcgtgaagg aatcctctga gagcaccaac accaccatcg aggatgaaga caccaaagtg
     3121 cgcaaacagg aaattatcaa agtgacagag cagctgatcg aagccataag caatggagac
     3181 tttgaatcct acacgaagat gtgcgaccct ggaatgacag cctttgaacc ggaggccctg
     3241 gggaacctgg tcgagggcct ggactttcat cgattctatt ttgaaaacct gtggtcccgg
     3301 aacagcaagc ccgtgcacac caccatcctg aaccctcaca tccacctgat gggtgacgag
     3361 tcagcctgca tcgcctacat ccgcatcact cagtacctgg atgcgggtgg catcccccgc
     3421 acggcccagt cagaggagac ccgtgtctgg caccgcaggg atggaaaatg gcagatcgtc
     3481 cacttccaca gatctggggc gccctccgtc ctgccccatt gagcggccgc gactctagag
     3541 tcgacggatc tttttccctc tgccaaaaat tatggggaca tcatgaagcc ccttgagcat
     3601 ctgacttctg gctaataaag gaaatttatt ttcattgcaa tagtgtgttg gaattttttg
     3661 tgtctctcac tcggaaggac atatgggagg gcaaatcatt taaaacatca gaatgagtat
     3721 ttggtttaga gtttggcaac atatgcccat atgctggctg ccatgaacaa aggttggcta
     3781 taaagaggtc atcagtatat gaaacagccc cctgctgtcc attccttatt ccatagaaaa
     3841 gccttgactt gaggttagat tttttttata ttttgttttg tgttattttt ttctttaaca
     3901 tccctaaaat tttccttaca tgttttacta gccagatttt tcctcctctc ctgactactc
     3961 ccagtcatag ctgtccctct tctcttatgg agatccctcg acctgcagcc caagcttggc
     4021 gtaatcatgg tcatagctgt ttcctgtgtg aaattgttat ccgctcacaa ttccacacaa
     4081 catacgagcc ggaagcataa agtgtaaagc ctggggtgcc taatgagtga gctaactcac
     4141 attaattgcg ttgcgctcac tgcccgcttt ccagtcggga aacctgtcgt gccagcggat
     4201 ccgcatctca attagtcagc aaccatagtc ccgcccctaa ctccgcccat cccgccccta
     4261 actccgccca gttccgccca ttctccgccc catggctgac taattttttt tatttatgca
     4321 gaggccgagg ccgcctcggc ctctgagcta ttccagaagt agtgaggagg cttttttgga
     4381 ggcctaggct tttgcaaaaa gctaacttgt ttattgcagc ttataatggt tacaaataaa
     4441 gcaatagcat cacaaatttc acaaataaag catttttttc actgcattct agttgtggtt
     4501 tgtccaaact catcaatgta tcttatcatg tctggatccg ctgcattaat gaatcggcca
     4561 acgcgcgggg agaggcggtt tgcgtattgg gcgctcttcc gcttcctcgc tcactgactc
     4621 gctgcgctcg gtcgttcggc tgcggcgagc ggtatcagct cactcaaagg cggtaatacg
     4681 gttatccaca gaatcagggg ataacgcagg aaagaacatg tgagcaaaag gccagcaaaa
     4741 ggccaggaac cgtaaaaagg ccgcgttgct ggcgtttttc cataggctcc gcccccctga
     4801 cgagcatcac aaaaatcgac gctcaagtca gaggtggcga aacccgacag gactataaag
     4861 ataccaggcg tttccccctg gaagctccct cgtgcgctct cctgttccga ccctgccgct
     4921 taccggatac ctgtccgcct ttctcccttc gggaagcgtg gcgctttctc atagctcacg
     4981 ctgtaggtat ctcagttcgg tgtaggtcgt tcgctccaag ctgggctgtg tgcacgaacc
     5041 ccccgttcag cccgaccgct gcgccttatc cggtaactat cgtcttgagt ccaacccggt
     5101 aagacacgac ttatcgccac tggcagcagc cactggtaac aggattagca gagcgaggta
     5161 tgtaggcggt gctacagagt tcttgaagtg gtggcctaac tacggctaca ctagaagaac
     5221 agtatttggt atctgcgctc tgctgaagcc agttaccttc ggaaaaagag ttggtagctc
     5281 ttgatccggc aaacaaacca ccgctggtag cggtggtttt tttgtttgca agcagcagat
     5341 tacgcgcaga aaaaaaggat ctcaagaaga tcctttgatc ttttctacgg ggtctgacgc
     5401 tcagtggaac gaaaactcac gttaagggat tttggtcatg agattatcaa aaaggatctt
     5461 cacctagatc cttttaaatt aaaaatgaag ttttaaatca atctaaagta tatatgagta
     5521 aacttggtct gacagttacc aatgcttaat cagtgaggca cctatctcag cgatctgtct
     5581 atttcgttca tccatagttg cctgactccc cgtcgtgtag ataactacga tacgggaggg
     5641 cttaccatct ggccccagtg ctgcaatgat accgcgagac ccacgctcac cggctccaga
     5701 tttatcagca ataaaccagc cagccggaag ggccgagcgc agaagtggtc ctgcaacttt
     5761 atccgcctcc atccagtcta ttaattgttg ccgggaagct agagtaagta gttcgccagt
     5821 taatagtttg cgcaacgttg ttgccattgc tacaggcatc gtggtgtcac gctcgtcgtt
     5881 tggtatggct tcattcagct ccggttccca acgatcaagg cgagttacat gatcccccat
     5941 gttgtgcaaa aaagcggtta gctccttcgg tcctccgatc gttgtcagaa gtaagttggc
     6001 cgcagtgtta tcactcatgg ttatggcagc actgcataat tctcttactg tcatgccatc
     6061 cgtaagatgc ttttctgtga ctggtgagta ctcaaccaag tcattctgag aatagtgtat
     6121 gcggcgaccg agttgctctt gcccggcgtc aatacgggat aataccgcgc cacatagcag
     6181 aactttaaaa gtgctcatca ttggaaaacg ttcttcgggg cgaaaactct caaggatctt
     6241 accgctgttg agatccagtt cgatgtaacc cactcgtgca cccaactgat cttcagcatc
     6301 ttttactttc accagcgttt ctgggtgagc aaaaacagga aggcaaaatg ccgcaaaaaa
     6361 gggaataagg gcgacacgga aatgttgaat actcatactc ttcctttttc aatattattg
     6421 aagcatttat cagggttatt gtctcatgag cggatacata tttgaatgta tttagaaaaa
     6481 taaacaaata ggggttccgc gcacatttcc ccgaaaagtg ccacctgggt cgatcgacat
     6541 tgattattga ctagttatta atagtaatca attacggggt cattagttca tagcccatat
     6601 atggagttcc gcgttacata acttacggta aatggcccgc ctggctgacc gcccaacgac
     6661 ccccgcccat tgacgtcaat aatgacgtat gttcccatag taacgccaat agggactttc
     6721 cattgacgtc aatgggtgga gtatttacgg taaactgccc acttggcagt acatcaagtg
     6781 tatcatatgc caagtacgcc ccctattgac gtcaatgacg gtaaatggcc cgcctggcat
     6841 tatgcccagt acatgacctt atgggacttt cctacttggc agtacatcta cgtattagtc
     6901 atcgctatta ccatggtcga ggtgagcccc acgtt
//
