[The description below was written by a language model from this plasmid's Addgene catalogue record and the feature table of its GenBank file.]
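Description:
pCAG-mEGFP-CaMKIIa is a mammalian expression plasmid of about 6.9 kb, built on a customized pCAGGS-style backbone, that produces rat Ca2+/calmodulin-dependent protein kinase II alpha (Camk2a) fused at its N terminus to monomeric EGFP. Transcription is driven by the CAG promoter, annotated here as the human CMV immediate-early enhancer joined to the chicken beta-actin promoter, with primer sites marking the chimeric/rabbit beta-globin intron that follows. A Kozak consensus precedes the mEGFP coding sequence, which carries the A206K mutation that suppresses GFP dimerization and is codon-optimized for mammalian cells. The feature table does not annotate the kinase itself, but the unannotated stretch between the end of mEGFP and the rabbit beta-globin polyadenylation signal is large enough to hold the 1434 bp CaMKIIa insert listed in the catalogue entry. The sequence file is 6935 bp, slightly longer than the 6921 bp stated on the repository page.

In bacteria the plasmid replicates from a high-copy ColE1/pUC-type origin and is selected with ampicillin through the bla gene and its own promoter. The backbone also retains lac promoter/operator remnants and an SV40 early promoter and origin fragment followed by an SV40 poly(A) signal. The SV40 origin can support episomal replication in cells expressing large T antigen, but no mammalian selection marker is annotated.

The construct is described as a fluorescent reporter for CaMKIIa, allowing the tagged kinase to be visualized in living cells. The associated publication concerns CaMKII activation in single dendritic spines, which suggests imaging in neurons, although the record does not detail specific applications.
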