Addgene plasmid #127389: pCAG-mEGFP-CaMKIIa
Purpose: Fluorescent reporter for Ca2+/calmodulin-dependent protein kinase II alpha
Depositing lab: Ryohei Yasuda. Depositing organization: Max Planck Florida Institute. Publication: Mechanisms of Ca(2+)/calmodulin-dependent kinase II activation in single dendritic spines. Chang JY, Nakahata Y, Hayano Y, Yasuda R. Nat Commun. 2019 Jun 25;10(1):2784. doi: 10.1038/s41467-019-10694-z. PubMed 31239443.
Backbone
  Vector backbone: Customized Vector
  Total vector size (bp): 6921
  Vector type: Mammalian Expression
Growth in bacteria
  Bacterial resistance: Ampicillin, 100 μg/mL
  Growth temperature: 37°C
  Growth strain: DH5alpha
  Copy number: Unknown
Gene/Insert
  Gene/Insert name: calcium/calmodulin-dependent protein kinase II alpha (alt names: CaMKIIa; Camk2a)
  Species: R. norvegicus (rat)
  Insert size (bp): 1434
  GenBank ID: NM_012920.1
  Entrez Gene: Camk2a (a.k.a. PK2CDD, PKCCD)
  Promoter: pCAG
  Tag / fusion protein: mEGFP (N terminal on insert)
  Cloning method: Unknown
  Sequencing primers: 5′ GCCTCTGCTAACCATGTTC, AGAGCAGCAGGCATGGTTT
Terms and licenses: Academic/Nonprofit Terms; Industry Terms: Not Available to Industry
How to cite: pCAG-mEGFP-CaMKIIa was a gift from Ryohei Yasuda (Addgene plasmid # 127389 ; http://n2t.net/addgene:127389 ; RRID:Addgene_127389)
